Addgene plasmid #113189: pAW210
Purpose: E. coli expression vector for untagged E. coli Cas1 H208A + Cas2 + CRISPR array
Depositing lab: Jennifer Doudna. Depositing organization: University of California, Berkeley. Publication: Structures of the CRISPR genome integration complex. Wright AV, Liu JJ, Knott GJ, Doxzen KW, Nogales E, Doudna JA. Science. 2017 Sep 15;357(6356):1113-1118. doi: 10.1126/science.aao0679. Epub 2017 Jul 20. PubMed 28729350.
Backbone
  Vector backbone: pCDF1b
  Backbone size w/o insert (bp): 4000
  Total vector size (bp): 4909
  Vector type: Bacterial Expression
Growth in bacteria
  Bacterial resistance: Streptomycin, 50 μg/mL
  Growth temperature: 37°C
  Growth strain: DH5alpha
  Copy number: Low Copy
Gene/Insert 1
  Gene/Insert name: Cas1
  Species: E. coli
  Insert size (bp): 924
  Mutation: H208A
Gene/Insert 2
  Gene/Insert name: Cas2
  Species: E. coli
  Insert size (bp): 285
Gene/Insert 3
  Gene/Insert name: Leader-repeat
  Species: E. coli
  Insert size (bp): 154
Terms and licenses: Academic/Nonprofit Terms; Industry Terms: Not Available to Industry
How to cite: pAW210 was a gift from Jennifer Doudna (Addgene plasmid # 113189 ; http://n2t.net/addgene:113189 ; RRID:Addgene_113189)
