[The description below was written by a language model from this plasmid's Addgene catalogue record and pLannotate feature annotations shown in this document.]
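Description:
pAW210 is a bacterial expression plasmid of about 4.9 kb built on the pCDF1b backbone, made to co-produce untagged E. coli Cas1 carrying the H208A substitution together with Cas2, alongside a minimal CRISPR array. It replicates from the CloDF13 (CDF) origin, a low-copy replicon that is compatible with other common plasmid origins, so it can be maintained in cells carrying additional plasmids. Selection relies on the aadA aminoglycoside adenylyltransferase gene, which confers streptomycin and spectinomycin resistance.

Expression is driven by a T7 promoter with an adjacent lac operator, followed by the T7 gene 10 ribosome binding site. The plasmid also carries lacI under its own promoter, so transcription is repressed until induction with IPTG and requires a host that supplies T7 RNA polymerase. The cas1 (ygbT) and cas2 (ygbF) coding sequences lie in tandem in the same orientation downstream of this promoter, which looks like a single operon-like transcript ending at the T7 terminator. S-Tag and SET1 fragments annotated after cas2 appear to be backbone remnants, consistent with the proteins being described as untagged. Short TcR fragments and a CAP binding site are likewise probably incidental matches in the backbone.

The catalogue lists a 154 bp E. coli leader-repeat insert as the CRISPR array, the natural target site for spacer integration. The feature table does not annotate it, so its position is not stated. The record does not describe the effect of H208A, and no specific use is stated beyond expression. The associated work concerns structures of the CRISPR genome integration complex.
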