Features (pLannotate 1.2.2; 16 found; start..end, strand, type, name):
      3..27      +  protein_bind   lac operator: The lac repressor binds to the lac operator to inhibit transcription in E. coli. This inhibition can be relieved by adding lactose or isopropyl-β-D-thiogalactopyranoside (IPTG). lac repressor encoded by lacI
     42..64      +  RBS            RBS: efficient ribosome binding site from bacteriophage T7 gene 10 (Olins and Rangwala, 1989)
     77..991     +  CDS            ygbT: CAS1_ECOLI - Also known as cas1. Experimental evidence at protein level: Swiss-Prot protein existence level 1. CRISPR (clustered regularly interspaced short palindromic repeat), is an adaptive immune system that provides protection against mobile genetic elements (viruses, transposable elements and conjugative plasmids) (PubMed:21255106, PubMed:24920831, PubMed:24793649). CRISPR clusters contain sequences complementary to antecedent mobile elements and target invading nucleic acids. CRISPR clusters are transcribed and processed into CRISPR RNA (crRNA). The Cas1-Cas2 complex is involved in CRIS
   1007..1288    +  CDS            ygbF (sequence withheld): CAS2_ECOLI - Also known as cas2. Experimental evidence at protein level: Swiss-Prot protein existence level 1. CRISPR (clustered regularly interspaced short palindromic repeat), is an adaptive immune system that provides protection against mobile genetic elements (viruses, transposable elements and conjugative plasmids) (PubMed:21255106, PubMed:24920831, PubMed:24793649). CRISPR clusters contain sequences complementary to antecedent mobile elements and target invading nucleic acids. CRISPR clusters are transcribed and processed into CRISPR RNA (crRNA). The Cas1-Cas2 complex is involved in CRIS
   1313..1354    +  CDS            S-Tag (fragment): affinity and epitope tag derived from pancreatic ribonuclease A
   1384..1401    +  CDS            SET1 (fragment): solubility-enhancement tag derived from T7 phage gene 10B
   1409..1456    +  terminator     T7 terminator: transcription terminator for bacteriophage T7 RNA polymerase
   1627..2418    -  CDS            SmR: aminoglycoside adenylyltransferase (Murphy, 1985); aadA; confers resistance to spectinomycin and streptomycin
   2419..2510    -  promoter       AmpR promoter: bla
   2558..3296    -  rep_origin     CloDF13 ori: Plasmids containing the CloDF13 (CDF) origin of replication can be propagated in E. coli cells that contain additional plasmids with compatible origins.
   3574..3638    -  CDS            TcR (fragment): tetracycline efflux protein; tet; confers resistance to tetracycline
   3653..3674    -  protein_bind   CAP binding site: CAP binding activates transcription in the presence of cAMP. E. coli catabolite activator protein
   3687..4769    -  CDS            lacI: lac repressor; lacI; The lac repressor binds to the lac operator to inhibit transcription in E. coli. This inhibition can be relieved by adding lactose or isopropyl-β-D-thiogalactopyranoside (IPTG).
   4770..4847    -  promoter       lacI promoter: lacI
   4855..4890    -  CDS            TcR (fragment): tetracycline efflux protein; tet; confers resistance to tetracycline
   4893..2       +  promoter       T7 promoter (across the origin): promoter for bacteriophage T7 RNA polymerase
>Addgene plasmid #113189 | pAW210 | depositor full sequence | sequence record 213830 | pAW210 sequence 4909 bps
GGGGAATTGTGAGCGGATAACAATTCCCCTGTAGAAATAATTTTGTTTAACTTTAATAAGGAGATATACC
ATGGCGATGACCTGGCTTCCCCTTAATCCCATTCCACTCAAAGATCGCGTCTCCATGATCTTTCTGCAAT
ATGGGCAGATCGATGTAATAGATGGCGCGTTTGTACTTATCGACAAGACAGGGATCCGCACTCATATTCC
TGTTGGCTCGGTTGCCTGCATCATGCTGGAACCTGGTACACGGGTTTCGCATGCAGCTGTACGCCTGGCT
GCGCAAGTTGGAACATTGTTGGTATGGGTGGGGGAAGCGGGCGTTCGTGTTTATGCTTCTGGTCAGCCTG
GAGGTGCGCGTTCAGATAAGCTGCTCTATCAGGCAAAACTTGCTCTGGATGAAGATTTGCGTCTGAAGGT
CGTACGTAAAATGTTTGAACTTCGGTTTGGAGAACCTGCGCCTGCCCGGCGCTCCGTAGAGCAACTCAGA
GGTATAGAAGGCAGTCGCGTGCGGGCAACCTACGCACTTCTGGCGAAGCAATACGGCGTGACATGGAATG
GACGTCGCTACGATCCGAAAGACTGGGAAAAGGGCGATACGATCAACCAATGCATTAGCGCTGCAACTTC
CTGTTTATACGGCGTAACTGAAGCGGCGATACTTGCAGCTGGTTATGCACCAGCTATTGGGTTTGTGGCA
ACAGGAAAGCCTCTTTCCTTTGTTTACGATATTGCAGACATCATTAAATTTGACACTGTTGTACCGAAAG
CTTTTGAGATAGCGCGTCGTAACCCTGGTGAGCCGGACCGGGAAGTCCGTTTGGCGTGCAGGGATATTTT
TCGCAGTAGTAAAACATTAGCCAAATTGATTCCGCTTATAGAGGACGTGCTTGCCGCTGGAGAAATACAA
CCGCCGGCCCCACCTGAAGATGCACAGCCTGTTGCCATTCCGCTTCCTGTTTCACTGGGAGATGCAGGCC
ATCGCTCGAGCTGAAGGAGATATACC
[282 nt withheld, positions 1007-1288]
TGAGCGGCCGCACTCGAGTCTGGTAAAGAAACCGCTGCTGCGAAATTTGAACGCCAGCACATGGACTCGT
CTACTAGCGCAGCTTAATTAACCTAGGCTGCTGCCACCGCTGAGCAATAACTAGCATAACCCCTTGGGGC
CTCTAAACGGGTCTTGAGGGGTTTTTTGCTGAAACCTCAGGCATTTGAGAAGCACACGGTCACACTGCTT
CCGGTAGTCAATAAACCGGTAAACCAGCAATAGACATAAGCGGCTATTTAACGACCCTGCCCTGAACCGA
CGACCGGGTCATCGTGGCCGGATCTTGCGGCCCCTCGGCTTGAACGAATTGTTAGACATTATTTGCCGAC
TACCTTGGTGATCTCGCCTTTCACGTAGTGGACAAATTCTTCCAACTGATCTGCGCGCGAGGCCAAGCGA
TCTTCTTCTTGTCCAAGATAAGCCTGTCTAGCTTCAAGTATGACGGGCTGATACTGGGCCGGCAGGCGCT
CCATTGCCCAGTCGGCAGCGACATCCTTCGGCGCGATTTTGCCGGTTACTGCGCTGTACCAAATGCGGGA
CAACGTAAGCACTACATTTCGCTCATCGCCAGCCCAGTCGGGCGGCGAGTTCCATAGCGTTAAGGTTTCA
TTTAGCGCCTCAAATAGATCCTGTTCAGGAACCGGATCAAAGAGTTCCTCCGCCGCTGGACCTACCAAGG
CAACGCTATGTTCTCTTGCTTTTGTCAGCAAGATAGCCAGATCAATGTCGATCGTGGCTGGCTCGAAGAT
ACCTGCAAGAATGTCATTGCGCTGCCATTCTCCAAATTGCAGTTCGCGCTTAGCTGGATAACGCCACGGA
ATGATGTCGTCGTGCACAACAATGGTGACTTCTACAGCGCGGAGAATCTCGCTCTCTCCAGGGGAAGCCG
AAGTTTCCAAAAGGTCGTTGATCAAAGCTCGCCGCGTTGTTTCATCAAGCCTTACGGTCACCGTAACCAG
CAAATCAATATCACTGTGTGGCTTCAGGCCGCCATCCACTGCGGAGCCGTACAAATGTACGGCCAGCAAC
GTCGGTTCGAGATGGCGCTCGATGACGCCAACTACCTCTGATAGTTGAGTCGATACTTCGGCGATCACCG
CTTCCCTCATACTCTTCCTTTTTCAATATTATTGAAGCATTTATCAGGGTTATTGTCTCATGAGCGGATA
CATATTTGAATGTATTTAGAAAAATAAACAAATAGCTAGCTCACTCGGTCGCTACGCTCCGGGCGTGAGA
CTGCGGCGGGCGCTGCGGACACATACAAAGTTACCCACAGATTCCGTGGATAAGCAGGGGACTAACATGT
GAGGCAAAACAGCAGGGCCGCGCCGGTGGCGTTTTTCCATAGGCTCCGCCCTCCTGCCAGAGTTCACATA
AACAGACGCTTTTCCGGTGCATCTGTGGGAGCCGTGAGGCTCAACCATGAATCTGACAGTACGGGCGAAA
CCCGACAGGACTTAAAGATCCCCACCGTTTCCGGCGGGTCGCTCCCTCTTGCGCTCTCCTGTTCCGACCC
TGCCGTTTACCGGATACCTGTTCCGCCTTTCTCCCTTACGGGAAGTGTGGCGCTTTCTCATAGCTCACAC
ACTGGTATCTCGGCTCGGTGTAGGTCGTTCGCTCCAAGCTGGGCTGTAAGCAAGAACTCCCCGTTCAGCC
CGACTGCTGCGCCTTATCCGGTAACTGTTCACTTGAGTCCAACCCGGAAAAGCACGGTAAAACGCCACTG
GCAGCAGCCATTGGTAACTGGGAGTTCGCAGAGGATTTGTTTAGCTAAACACGCGGTTGCTCTTGAAGTG
TGCGCCAAAGTCCGGCTACACTGGAAGGACAGATTTGGTTGCTGTGCTCTGCGAAAGCCAGTTACCACGG
TTAAGCAGTTCCCCAACTGACTTAACCTTCGATCAAACCACCTCCCCAGGTGGTTTTTTCGTTTACAGGG
CAAAAGATTACGCGCAGAAAAAAAGGATCTCAAGAAGATCCTTTGATCTTTTCTACTGAACCGCTCTAGA
TACCTTTTTAATCAATGGATTAAGTACTCTTTAACATAATGGATGTGTTGTTTGTGTGATACTATAAAGT
TGGTAGATTGTGACTGGCTTAAAAAATCATTAATTAATAATAGGTTATGTTTAGAGTGTTCCCCGCGCCA
GCGGGGATAAACCGAGCACAAATATCATCGCTCAATCTAGATTTCAGTGCAATTTATCTCTTCAAATGTA
GCACCTGAAGTCAGCCCCATACGATATAAGTTGTAATTCTCATGTTAGTCATGCCCCGCGCCCACCGGAA
GGAGCTGACTGGGTTGAAGGCTCTCAAGGGCATCGGTCGAGATCCCGGTGCCTAATGAGTGAGCTAACTT
ACATTAATTGCGTTGCGCTCACTGCCCGCTTTCCAGTCGGGAAACCTGTCGTGCCAGCTGCATTAATGAA
TCGGCCAACGCGCGGGGAGAGGCGGTTTGCGTATTGGGCGCCAGGGTGGTTTTTCTTTTCACCAGTGAGA
CGGGCAACAGCTGATTGCCCTTCACCGCCTGGCCCTGAGAGAGTTGCAGCAAGCGGTCCACGCTGGTTTG
CCCCAGCAGGCGAAAATCCTGTTTGATGGTGGTTAACGGCGGGATATAACATGAGCTGTCTTCGGTATCG
TCGTATCCCACTACCGAGATGTCCGCACCAACGCGCAGCCCGGACTCGGTAATGGCGCGCATTGCGCCCA
GCGCCATCTGATCGTTGGCAACCAGCATCGCAGTGGGAACGATGCCCTCATTCAGCATTTGCATGGTTTG
TTGAAAACCGGACATGGCACTCCAGTCGCCTTCCCGTTCCGCTATCGGCTGAATTTGATTGCGAGTGAGA
TATTTATGCCAGCCAGCCAGACGCAGACGCGCCGAGACAGAACTTAATGGGCCCGCTAACAGCGCGATTT
GCTGGTGACCCAATGCGACCAGATGCTCCACGCCCAGTCGCGTACCGTCTTCATGGGAGAAAATAATACT
GTTGATGGGTGTCTGGTCAGAGACATCAAGAAATAACGCCGGAACATTAGTGCAGGCAGCTTCCACAGCA
ATGGCATCCTGGTCATCCAGCGGATAGTTAATGATCAGCCCACTGACGCGTTGCGCGAGAAGATTGTGCA
CCGCCGCTTTACAGGCTTCGACGCCGCTTCGTTCTACCATCGACACCACCACGCTGGCACCCAGTTGATC
GGCGCGAGATTTAATCGCCGCGACAATTTGCGACGGCGCGTGCAGGGCCAGACTGGAGGTGGCAACGCCA
ATCAGCAACGACTGTTTGCCCGCCAGTTGTTGTGCCACGCGGTTGGGAATGTAATTCAGCTCCGCCATCG
CCGCTTCCACTTTTTCCCGCGTTTTCGCAGAAACGTGGCTGGCCTGGTTCACCACGCGGGAAACGGTCTG
ATAAGAGACACCGGCATACTCTGCGACATCGTATAACGTTACTGGTTTCACATTCACCACCCTGAATTGA
CTCTCTTCCGGGCGCTATCATGCCATACCGCGAAAGGTTTTGCGCCATTCGATGGTGTCCGGGATCTCGA
CGCTCTCCCTTATGCGACTCCTGCATTAGGAAATTAATACGACTCACTATA
