Features (pLannotate 1.2.2; 16 found; start..end, strand, type, name):
      3..27      +  protein_bind   lac operator: The lac repressor binds to the lac operator to inhibit transcription in E. coli. This inhibition can be relieved by adding lactose or isopropyl-β-D-thiogalactopyranoside (IPTG). lac repressor encoded by lacI
     42..64      +  RBS            RBS: efficient ribosome binding site from bacteriophage T7 gene 10 (Olins and Rangwala, 1989)
     77..991     +  CDS            ygbT: CAS1_ECOLI - Also known as cas1. Experimental evidence at protein level: Swiss-Prot protein existence level 1. CRISPR (clustered regularly interspaced short palindromic repeat), is an adaptive immune system that provides protection against mobile genetic elements (viruses, transposable elements and conjugative plasmids) (PubMed:21255106, PubMed:24920831, PubMed:24793649). CRISPR clusters contain sequences complementary to antecedent mobile elements and target invading nucleic acids. CRISPR clusters are transcribed and processed into CRISPR RNA (crRNA). The Cas1-Cas2 complex is involved in CRIS
   1007..1288    +  CDS            ygbF (sequence withheld): CAS2_ECOLI - Also known as cas2. Experimental evidence at protein level: Swiss-Prot protein existence level 1. CRISPR (clustered regularly interspaced short palindromic repeat), is an adaptive immune system that provides protection against mobile genetic elements (viruses, transposable elements and conjugative plasmids) (PubMed:21255106, PubMed:24920831, PubMed:24793649). CRISPR clusters contain sequences complementary to antecedent mobile elements and target invading nucleic acids. CRISPR clusters are transcribed and processed into CRISPR RNA (crRNA). The Cas1-Cas2 complex is involved in CRIS
   1313..1354    +  CDS            S-Tag (fragment): affinity and epitope tag derived from pancreatic ribonuclease A
   1384..1401    +  CDS            SET1 (fragment): solubility-enhancement tag derived from T7 phage gene 10B
   1409..1456    +  terminator     T7 terminator: transcription terminator for bacteriophage T7 RNA polymerase
   1627..2418    -  CDS            SmR: aminoglycoside adenylyltransferase (Murphy, 1985); aadA; confers resistance to spectinomycin and streptomycin
   2419..2510    -  promoter       AmpR promoter: bla
   2558..3296    -  rep_origin     CloDF13 ori: Plasmids containing the CloDF13 (CDF) origin of replication can be propagated in E. coli cells that contain additional plasmids with compatible origins.
   3574..3638    -  CDS            TcR (fragment): tetracycline efflux protein; tet; confers resistance to tetracycline
   3653..3674    -  protein_bind   CAP binding site: CAP binding activates transcription in the presence of cAMP. E. coli catabolite activator protein
   3687..4769    -  CDS            lacI: lac repressor; lacI; The lac repressor binds to the lac operator to inhibit transcription in E. coli. This inhibition can be relieved by adding lactose or isopropyl-β-D-thiogalactopyranoside (IPTG).
   4770..4847    -  promoter       lacI promoter: lacI
   4855..4890    -  CDS            TcR (fragment): tetracycline efflux protein; tet; confers resistance to tetracycline
   4893..2       +  promoter       T7 promoter (across the origin): promoter for bacteriophage T7 RNA polymerase
>Addgene plasmid #113189 | pAW210 | addgene full sequence | sequence record 217644 | Addgene NGS Result
GGGGAATTGTGAGCGGATAACAATTCCCCTGTAGAAATAATTTTGTTTAACTTTAATAAGGAGATATACC
ATGGCGATGACCTGGCTTCCCCTTAATCCCATTCCACTCAAAGATCGCGTCTCCATGATCTTTCTGCAAT
ATGGGCAGATCGATGTAATAGATGGCGCGTTTGTACTTATCGACAAGACAGGGATCCGCACTCATATTCC
TGTTGGCTCGGTTGCCTGCATCATGCTGGAACCTGGTACACGGGTTTCGCATGCAGCTGTACGCCTGGCT
GCGCAAGTTGGAACATTGTTGGTATGGGTGGGGGAAGCGGGCGTTCGTGTTTATGCTTCTGGTCAGCCTG
GAGGTGCGCGTTCAGATAAGCTGCTCTATCAGGCAAAACTTGCTCTGGATGAAGATTTGCGTCTGAAGGT
CGTACGTAAAATGTTTGAACTTCGGTTTGGAGAACCTGCGCCTGCCCGGCGCTCCGTAGAGCAACTCAGA
GGTATAGAAGGCAGTCGCGTGCGGGCAACCTACGCACTTCTGGCGAAGCAATACGGCGTGACATGGAATG
GACGTCGCTACGATCCGAAAGACTGGGAAAAGGGCGATACGATCAACCAATGCATTAGCGCTGCAACTTC
CTGTTTATACGGCGTAACTGAAGCGGCGATACTTGCAGCTGGTTATGCACCAGCTATTGGGTTTGTGGCG
ACAGGAAAGCCTCTTTCCTTTGTTTACGATATTGCAGACATCATTAAATTTGACACTGTTGTACCGAAAG
CTTTTGAGATAGCGCGTCGTAACCCTGGTGAGCCGGACCGGGAAGTCCGTTTGGCGTGCAGGGATATTTT
TCGCAGTAGTAAAACATTAGCCAAATTGATTCCGCTTATAGAGGACGTGCTTGCCGCTGGAGAAATACAA
CCGCCGGCCCCACCTGAAGATGCACAGCCTGTTGCCATTCCGCTTCCTGTTTCACTGGGAGATGCAGGCC
ATCGCTCGAGCTGAAGGAGATATACC
[282 nt withheld, positions 1007-1288]
TGAGCGGCCGCACTCGAGTCTGGTAAAGAAACCGCTGCTGCGAAATTTGAACGCCAGCACATGGACTCGT
CTACTAGCGCAGCTTAATTAACCTAGGCTGCTGCCACCGCTGAGCAATAACTAGCATAACCCCTTGGGGC
CTCTAAACGGGTCTTGAGGGGTTTTTTGCTGAAACCTCAGGCATTTGAGAAGCACACGGTCACACTGCTT
CCGGTAGTCAATAAACCGGTAAACCAGCAATAGACATAAGCGGCTATTTAACGACCCTGCCCTGAACCGA
CGACCGGGTCATCGTGGCCGGATCTTGCGGCCCCTCGGCTTGAACGAATTGTTAGACATTATTTGCCGAC
TACCTTGGTGATCTCGCCTTTCACGTAGTGGACAAATTCTTCCAACTGATCTGCGCGCGAGGCCAAGCGA
TCTTCTTCTTGTCCAAGATAAGCCTGTCTAGCTTCAAGTATGACGGGCTGATACTGGGCCGGCAGGCGCT
CCATTGCCCAGTCGGCAGCGACATCCTTCGGCGCGATTTTGCCGGTTACTGCGCTGTACCAAATGCGGGA
CAACGTAAGCACTACATTTCGCTCATCGCCAGCCCAGTCGGGCGGCGAGTTCCATAGCGTTAAGGTTTCA
TTTAGCGCCTCAAATAGATCCTGTTCAGGAACCGGATCAAAGAGTTCCTCCGCCGCTGGACCTACCAAGG
CAACGCTATGTTCTCTTGCTTTTGTCAGCAAGATAGCCAGATCAATGTCGATCGTGGCTGGCTCGAAGAT
ACCTGCAAGAATGTCATTGCGCTGCCATTCTCCAAATTGCAGTTCGCGCTTAGCTGGATAACGCCACGGA
ATGATGTCGTCGTGCACAACAATGGTGACTTCTACAGCGCGGAGAATCTCGCTCTCTCCAGGGGAAGCCG
AAGTTTCCAAAAGGTCGTTGATCAAAGCTCGCCGCGTTGTTTCATCAAGCCTTACGGTCACCGTAACCAG
CAAATCAATATCACTGTGTGGCTTCAGGCCGCCATCCACTGCGGAGCCGTACAAATGTACGGCCAGCAAC
GTCGGTTCGAGATGGCGCTCGATGACGCCAACTACCTCTGATAGTTGAGTCGATACTTCGGCGATCACCG
CTTCCCTCATACTCTTCCTTTTTCAATATTATTGAAGCATTTATCAGGGTTATTGTCTCATGAGCGGATA
CATATTTGAATGTATTTAGAAAAATAAACAAATAGCTAGCTCACTCGGTCGCTACGCTCCGGGCGTGAGA
CTGCGGCGGGCGCTGCGGACACATACAAAGTTACCCACAGATTCCGTGGATAAGCAGGGGACTAACATGT
GAGGCAAAACAGCAGGGCCGCGCCGGTGGCGTTTTTCCATAGGCTCCGCCCTCCTGCCAGAGTTCACATA
AACAGACGCTTTTCCGGTGCATCTGTGGGAGCCGTGAGGCTCAACCATGAATCTGACAGTACGGGCGAAA
CCCGACAGGACTTAAAGATCCCCACCGTTTCCGGCGGGTCGCTCCCTCTTGCGCTCTCCTGTTCCGACCC
TGCCGTTTACCGGATACCTGTTCCGCCTTTCTCCCTTACGGGAAGTGTGGCGCTTTCTCATAGCTCACAC
ACTGGTATCTCGGCTCGGTGTAGGTCGTTCGCTCCAAGCTGGGCTGTAAGCAAGAACTCCCCGTTCAGCC
CGACTGCTGCGCCTTATCCGGTAACTGTTCACTTGAGTCCAACCCGGAAAAGCACGGTAAAACGCCACTG
GCAGCAGCCATTGGTAACTGGGAGTTCGCAGAGGATTTGTTTAGCTAAACACGCGGTTGCTCTTGAAGTG
TGCGCCAAAGTCCGGCTACACTGGAAGGACAGATTTGGTTGCTGTGCTCTGCGAAAGCCAGTTACCACGG
TTAAGCAGTTCCCCAACTGACTTAACCTTCGATCAAACCACCTCCCCAGGTGGTTTTTTCGTTTACAGGG
CAAAAGATTACGCGCAGAAAAAAAGGATCTCAAGAAGATCCTTTGATCTTTTCTACTGAACCGCTCTAGA
TACCTTTTTAATCAATGGATTAAGTACTCTTTAACATAATGGATGTGTTGTTTGTGTGATACTATAAAGT
TGGTAGATTGTGACTGGCTTAAAAAATCATTAATTAATAATAGGTTATGTTTAGAGTGTTCCCCGCGCCA
GCGGGGATAAACCGAGCACAAATATCATCGCTCAATCTAGATTTCAGTGCAATTTATCTCTTCAAATGTA
GCACCTGAAGTCAGCCCCATACGATATAAGTTGTAATTCTCATGTTAGTCATGCCCCGCGCCCACCGGAA
GGAGCTGACTGGGTTGAAGGCTCTCAAGGGCATCGGTCGAGATCCCGGTGCCTAATGAGTGAGCTAACTT
ACATTAATTGCGTTGCGCTCACTGCCCGCTTTCCAGTCGGGAAACCTGTCGTGCCAGCTGCATTAATGAA
TCGGCCAACGCGCGGGGAGAGGCGGTTTGCGTATTGGGCGCCAGGGTGGTTTTTCTTTTCACCAGTGAGA
CGGGCAACAGCTGATTGCCCTTCACCGCCTGGCCCTGAGAGAGTTGCAGCAAGCGGTCCACGCTGGTTTG
CCCCAGCAGGCGAAAATCCTGTTTGATGGTGGTTAACGGCGGGATATAACATGAGCTGTCTTCGGTATCG
TCGTATCCCACTACCGAGATGTCCGCACCAACGCGCAGCCCGGACTCGGTAATGGCGCGCATTGCGCCCA
GCGCCATCTGATCGTTGGCAACCAGCATCGCAGTGGGAACGATGCCCTCATTCAGCATTTGCATGGTTTG
TTGAAAACCGGACATGGCACTCCAGTCGCCTTCCCGTTCCGCTATCGGCTGAATTTGATTGCGAGTGAGA
TATTTATGCCAGCCAGCCAGACGCAGACGCGCCGAGACAGAACTTAATGGGCCCGCTAACAGCGCGATTT
GCTGGTGACCCAATGCGACCAGATGCTCCACGCCCAGTCGCGTACCGTCTTCATGGGAGAAAATAATACT
GTTGATGGGTGTCTGGTCAGAGACATCAAGAAATAACGCCGGAACATTAGTGCAGGCAGCTTCCACAGCA
ATGGCATCCTGGTCATCCAGCGGATAGTTAATGATCAGCCCACTGACGCGTTGCGCGAGAAGATTGTGCA
CCGCCGCTTTACAGGCTTCGACGCCGCTTCGTTCTACCATCGACACCACCACGCTGGCACCCAGTTGATC
GGCGCGAGATTTAATCGCCGCGACAATTTGCGACGGCGCGTGCAGGGCCAGACTGGAGGTGGCAACGCCA
ATCAGCAACGACTGTTTGCCCGCCAGTTGTTGTGCCACGCGGTTGGGAATGTAATTCAGCTCCGCCATCG
CCGCTTCCACTTTTTCCCGCGTTTTCGCAGAAACGTGGCTGGCCTGGTTCACCACGCGGGAAACGGTCTG
ATAAGAGACACCGGCATACTCTGCGACATCGTATAACGTTACTGGTTTCACATTCACCACCCTGAATTGA
CTCTCTTCCGGGCGCTATCATGCCATACCGCGAAAGGTTTTGCGCCATTCGATGGTGTCCGGGATCTCGA
CGCTCTCCCTTATGCGACTCCTGCATTAGGAAATTAATACGACTCACTATA
